>Addgene plasmid #122916 | YIp ADE2-HphMx | addgene full sequence | sequence record 239178 | Addgene NGS Result
TGGCGGGTGTCGGGGCTGGCTTAACTATGCGGCATCAGAGCAGATTGTACTGAGAGTGCACCATATGCGG
TGTGAAATACCGCACAGATGCGTAAGGAGAAAATACCGCATCAGGAAATTGTAAGCGTTAATATTTTGTT
AAAATTCGCGTTAAATTTTTGTTAAATCAGCTCATTTTTTAACCAATAGGCCGAAATCGGCAAAATCCCT
TATAAATCAAAAGAATAGATCTGAATTAATTCTTGAATAATACATAACTTTTCTTAAAAGAATCAAAGAC
AGATAAAATTTAAGAGATATTAAATATTAGTGAGAAGCCGAGAATTTTGTAACACCAACATAACACTGAC
ATCTTTAACAACTTTTAATTATGATACATTTCTTACGTCATGATTGATTATTACAGCTATGCTGACAAAT
GACTCTTGTTGCATGGCTACGAACCGGGTAATACTAAGTGATTGACTCTTGCTGACCTTTTATTAAGAAC
TAAATGGACAATATTATGGAGCATTTCATGTATAAATTGGTGCGTAAAATCGTTGGATCTCTCTTCTAAG
TACATCCTACTATAACAATCAAGAAAAACAAGAAAATCGGACAAAACAATCAAGTATGGATTCTAGAACA
GTTGGTATATTAGGAGGGGGACAATTGGGACGTATGATTGTTGAGGCAGCAAACAGGCTCAACATTAAGA
CGGTAATACTAGATGCTGAAAATTCTCCTGCCAAACAAATAAGCAACTCCAATGACCACGTTAATGGCTC
CTTTTCCAATCCTCTTGATATCGAAAAACTAGCTGAAAAATGTGATGTGCTAACGATTGAGATTGAGCAT
GTTGATGTTCCTACACTAAAGAATCTTCAAGTAAAACATCCCAAATTAAAAATTTACCCTTCTCCAGAAA
CAATCAGATTGATACAAGACAAATATATTCAAAAAGAGCATTTAATCAAAAATGGTATAGCAGTTACCCA
AAGTGTTCCTGTGGAACAAGCCAGTGAGACGTCCCTATTGAATGTTGGAAGAGATTTGGGTTTTCCATTC
GTCTTGAAGTCGAGGACTTTGGCATACGATGGAAGAGGTAACTTCGTTGTAAAGAATAAGGAAATGATTC
CGGAAGCTTTGGAAGTACTGAAGGATCGTCCTTTGTACGCCGAAAAATGGGCACCATTTACTAAAGAATT
AGCAGTCATGATTGTGAGGTCTGTTAACGGTTTAGTGTTTTCTTACCCAATTGTAGAGACTATCCACAAG
GACAATATTTGTGACTTATGTTATGCGCCTGCTAGAGTTCCGGACTCCGTTCAACTTAAGGCGAAGTTGT
TGGCAGAAAATGCAATCAAATCTTTTCCCGGTTGTGGTATATTTGGTGTGGAAATGTTCTATTTAGAAAC
AGGGGAATTGCTTATTAACGAAATTGCCCCAAGGCCTCACAACTCTGGACATTATACCATTGATGCTTGC
GTCACTTCTCAATTTGAAGCTCATTTGAGATCAATATTGGATTTGCCAATGCCAAAGAATTTCACATCTT
TCTCCACCATTACAACGAACGCCATTATGCTAAATGTTCTTGGAGACAAACATACAAAAGATAAAGAGCT
AGAAACTTGCGAAAGAGCATTGGCGACTCCAGGTTCCTCAGTGTACTTATATGGAAAAGAGTCTAGACCT
AACAGAAAAGTAGGTCACATAAATATTATTGCCTCCAGTATGGCGGAATGTGAACAAAGGCTGAACTACA
TTACAGGTAGAACTGATATTCCAATCAAAATCTCTGTCGCTCAAAAGTTGGACTTGGAAGCAATGGTCAA
ACCATTGGTTGGAATCATCATGGGATCAGACTCTGACTTGCCGGTAATGTCTGCCGCATGTGCGGTTTTA
AAAGATTTTGGCGTTCCATTTGAAGTGACAATAGTCTCTGCTCATAGAACTCCACATAGGATGTCAGCAT
ATGCTATTTCCGCAAGCAAGCGTGGAATTAAAACAATTATCGCTGGAGCTGGTGGGGCTGCTCACTTGCC
AGGTATGGTGGCTGCAATGACACCACTTCCTGTCATCGGTGTGCCCGTAAAAGGTTCTTGTCTAGATGGA
GTAGATTCTTTACATTCAATTGTGCAAATGCCTAGAGGTGTTCCAGTAGCTACCGTCGCTATTAATAATA
GTACGAACGCTGCGCTGTTGGCTGTCAGACTGCTTGGCGCTTATGATTCAAGTTATACAACGAAAATGGA
ACAGTTTTTATTAAAGCAAGAAGAAGAAGTTCTTGTCAAAGCACAAAAGTTAGAAACTGTCGGTTACGAA
GCTTATCTAGAAAACAAGTAATATATAAGTTTATTGATATACTTGTACAGCAAATAATTATAAAATGATA
TACCTATTTTTTAGGCTTTGTTATGATTACATCAAATGTGGACTTCATACATAGAAATCAACGCTTACAG
GTGTCCTTTTTTAAGAATTTCATACATAAGATCTATGCGGTGTGAAATACCGCACAGATGCGTAAGGAGA
AAATACCGCATCAGGAAATTGTAAGCGTTAATATTTTGTTAAAATTCGCGTTAAATTTTTGTTAAATCAG
CTCATTTTTTAACCAATAGGCCGAAATCGGCAAAATCCCTTATAAATCAAAAGAATAGACCGAGATAGGG
T
[37 nt withheld, positions 2662-2698]
AAAGAACGTGGACTCCAACGTCAAAGG
[49 nt withheld, positions 2726-2774]
T
[91 nt withheld, positions 2776-2866]
G
[124 nt withheld, positions 2868-2991]
CCATTCGCCATTCAGGCTGCGCAACTGTTGGGAAGGGCGATCGGTGCGGGCCTCTTCGCTATTACGCCAG
CTGGCGAAAGGGGGATGTGCTGCAAGGCGATTAAGTTGGGTAACGCCAGGGTTTTCCCAGTCACGACGTT
GTAAAACGACGGCCAGTGAGCGCGCGTAATACGACTCACTATAGGGCGAATTGGGTACCGGGCCCCCCCT
CGAGGTCGACGGTATCGATAAGCTTGATATCGAATTCCTGCAGCCCGGGGGATCCACTAGTTCTAGAGCG
GCCGCCACCGCGGTGGAGCTCCAGCTTTTGTTCCCTTTAGTGAGGGTTAATTGCGCGCTTGGCGTAATCA
TGGTCATAGCTGTTTCCTGTGTGAAATTGTTATCCGCTCACAATTCCACACAACATACGAGCCGGAAGCA
TAAAGTGTAAAGCCTGGGGTGCCTAATGAGTGAGCTAACTCACATTAATTGCGTTGCGCTCACTGCCCGC
TTTCCAGTCGGGAAACCTGTCGTGCCAGCTGCATTAATGAATCGGCCAACGCGCGGGGAGAGGCGGTTTG
CGTATTGGGCGCTCTTCCGCTTCCTCGCTCACTGACTCGCTGCGCTCGGTCGTTCGGCTGCGGCGAGCGG
TATCAGCTCACTCAAAGGCGGTAATACGGTTATCCACAGAATCAGGGGATAACGCAGGAAAGAACATGTG
AGCAAAAGGCCAGCAAAAGGCCAGGAACCGTAAAAAGGCCGCGTTGCTGGCGTTTTTCCATAGGCTCCGC
CCCCCTGACGAGCATCACAAAAATCGACGCTCAAGTCAGAGGTGGCGAAACCCGACAGGACTATAAAGAT
ACCAGGCGTTTCCCCCTGGAAGCTCCCTCGTGCGCTCTCCTGTTCCGACCCTGCCGCTTACCGGATACCT
GTCCGCCTTTCTCCCTTCGGGAAGCGTGGCGCTTTCTCATAGCTCACGCTGTAGGTATCTCAGTTCGGTG
TAGGTCGTTCGCTCCAAGCTGGGCTGTGTGCACGAACCCCCCGTTCAGCCCGACCGCTGCGCCTTATCCG
GTAACTATCGTCTTGAGTCCAACCCGGTAAGACACGACTTATCGCCACTGGCAGCAGCCACTGGTAACAG
GATTAGCAGAGCGAGGTATGTAGGCGGTGCTACAGAGTTCTTGAAGTGGTGGCCTAACTACGGCTACACT
AGAAGAACAGTATTTGGTATCTGCGCTCTGCTGAAGCCAGTTACCTTCGGAAAAAGAGTTGGTAGCTCTT
GATCCGGCAAACAAACCACCGCTGGTAGCGGTGGTTTTTTTGTTTGCAAGCAGCAGATTACGCGCAGAAA
AAAAGGATCTCAAGAAGATCCTTTGATCTTTTCTACGGGGTCTGACGCTCAGTGGAACGAAAACTCACGT
TAAGGGATTTTGGTCATGAGATTATCAAAAAGGATCTTCACCTAGATCCTTTTAAATTAAAAATGAAGTT
TTAAATCAATCTAAAGTATATATGAGTAAACTTGGTCTGACAGTTACCAATGCTTAATCAGTGAGGCACC
TATCTCAGCGATCTGTCTATTTCGTTCATCCATAGTTGCCTGACTCCCCGTCGTGTAGATAACTACGATA
CGGGAGGGCTTACCATCTGGCCCCAGTGCTGCAATGATACCGCGAGACCCACGCTCACCGGCTCCAGATT
TATCAGCAATAAACCAGCCAGCCGGAAGGGCCGAGCGCAGAAGTGGTCCTGCAACTTTATCCGCCTCCAT
CCAGTCTATTAATTGTTGCCGGGAAGCTAGAGTAAGTAGTTCGCCAGTTAATAGTTTGCGCAACGTTGTT
GCCATTGCTACAGGCATCGTGGTGTCACGCTCGTCGTTTGGTATGGCTTCATTCAGCTCCGGTTCCCAAC
GATCAAGGCGAGTTACATGATCCCCCATGTTGTGCAAAAAAGCGGTTAGCTCCTTCGGTCCTCCGATCGT
TGTCAGAAGTAAGTTGGCCGCAGTGTTATCACTCATGGTTATGGCAGCACTGCATAATTCTCTTACTGTC
ATGCCATCCGTAAGATGCTTTTCTGTGACTGGTGAGTACTCAACCAAGTCATTCTGAGAATAGTGTATGC
GGCGACCGAGTTGCTCTTGCCCGGCGTCAATACGGGATAATACCGCGCCACATAGCAGAACTTTAAAAGT
GCTCATCATTGGAAAACGTTCTTCGGGGCGAAAACTCTCAAGGATCTTACCGCTGTTGAGATCCAGTTCG
ATGTAACCCACTCGTGCACCCAACTGATCTTCAGCATCTTTTACTTTCACCAGCGTTTCTGGGTGAGCAA
AAACAGGAAGGCAAAATGCCGCAAAAAAGGGAATAAGGGCGACACGGAAATGTTGAATACTCATACTCTT
CCTTTTTCAATATTATTGAAGCATTTATCAGGGTTATTGTCTCATGAGCGGATACATATTTGAATGTATT
TAGAAAAATAAACAAATAGGGGTTCCGCGCACATTTCCCCGAAAAGTGCCACCTGACGTCTTGTTTAGCT
TGCCTCGTCCCCGCCGGGTCACCCGGCCAGCGACATGGAGGCCCAGAATACCCTCCTTGACAGTCTTGAC
GTGCGCAGCTCAGGGGCATGATGTGACTGTCGCCCGTACATTTAGCCCATACATCCCCATGTATAATCAT
TTGCATCCATACATTTTGATGGCCGCACGGCGCGAAGCAAAAATTACGGCTCCTCGCTGCGGACCTGCGA
GCAGGGAAACGCTCCCCTCACAGACGCGTTGAATTGTCCCCACGCCGCGCCCCTGTAGAGAAATATAAAA
GGTTAGGATTTGCCACTGAGGTTCTTCTTTCATATACTTCCTTTTAAAATCTTGCTAGGATACAGTTCTC
ACATCACATCCGAACATAAACAACCATGGGTAAAAAGCCTGAACTCACCGCGACGTCTGTCGAGAAGTTT
CTGATCGAAAAGTTCGACAGCGTCTCCGACCTGATGCAGCTCTCGGAGGGCGAAGAATCTCGTGCTTTCA
GCTTCGATGTAGGAGGGCGTGGATATGTCCTGCGGGTAAATAGCTGCGCCGATGGTTTCTACAAAGATCG
TTATGTTTATCGGCACTTTGCATCGGCCGCGCTCCCGATTCCGGAAGTGCTTGACATTGGGGAATTCAGC
GAGAGCCTGACCTATTGCATCTCCCGCCGTGCACAGGGTGTCACGTTGCAAGACCTGCCTGAAACCGAAC
TGCCCGCTGTTCTGCAGCCGGTCGCGGAGGCCATGGATGCGATCGCTGCGGCCGATCTTAGCCAGACGAG
CGGGTTCGGCCCATTCGGACCGCAAGGAATCGGTCAATACACTACATGGCGTGATTTCATATGCGCGATT
GCTGATCCCCATGTGTATCACTGGCAAACTGTGATGGACGACACCGTCAGTGCGTCCGTCGCGCAGGCTC
TCGATGAGCTGATGCTTTGGGCCGAGGACTGCCCCGAAGTCCGGCACCTCGTGCACGCGGATTTCGGCTC
CAACAATGTCCTGACGGACAATGGCCGCATAACAGCGGTCATTGACTGGAGCGAGGCGATGTTCGGGGAT
TCCCAATACGAGGTCGCCAACATCTTCTTCTGGAGGCCGTGGTTGGCTTGTATGGAGCAGCAGACGCGCT
ACTTCGAGCGGAGGCATCCGGAGCTTGCAGGATCGCCGCGGCTCCGGGCGTATATGCTCCGCATTGGTCT
TGACCAACTCTATCAGAGCTTGGTTGACGGCAATTTCGATGATGCAGCTTGGGCGCAGGGTCGATGCGAC
GCAATCGTCCGATCCGGAGCCGGGACTGTCGGGCGTACACAAATCGCCCGCAGAAGCGCGGCCGTCTGGA
CCGATGGCTGTGTAGAAGTACTCGCCGATAGTGGAAACCGACGCCCCAGCACTCGTCCGAGGGCAAAGGA
ATAATCAGTACTGACAATAAAAAGATTCTTGTTTTCAAGAACTTGTCATTTGTATAGTTTTTTTATATTG
TAGTTGTTCTATTTTAATCAAATGTTAGCGTGATTTATATTTTTTTTCGCCTCGACATCATCTGCCCAGA
TGCGAAGTTAAGTGCGCAGAAAGTAATATCATGCGTCAATCGTATGTGAATGCTGGTCGCTATACTGCTG
TCGATTCGATACTAACGCCGCCATCCAGATCATGACATTAACCTATAAAAATAGGCGTATCACGAGGCCC
TTTCGTCTCGCGCGTTTCGGTGATGACGGTGAAAACCTCTGACACATGCAGCTCCCGGAGACGGTCACAG
CTTGTCTGTAAGCGGATGCCGGGAGCAGACAAGCCCGTCAGGGCGCGTCAGCGGGTGT
Features (pLannotate 1.2.2; 20 found; start..end, strand, type, name):
     16..115     +  misc_feature   bom (fragment): basis of mobility region from pBR322
    116..229     -  rep_origin     f1 ori (fragment): f1 bacteriophage origin of replication; arrow indicates direction of (+) strand synthesis
    240..615     +  promoter       ADE2 promoter: S. cerevisiae ADE2
    616..2328    +  CDS            ADE2: PUR6_YEAST - Experimental evidence at protein level: Swiss-Prot protein existence level 1. From Saccharomyces cerevisiae (strain ATCC 204508 / S288c) (Baker's yeast).
   2484..2535    +  misc_feature   bom (fragment): basis of mobility region from pBR322
   2563..2991    -  rep_origin     f1 ori (sequence partly withheld): f1 bacteriophage origin of replication; arrow indicates direction of (+) strand synthesis
   2995..3150    -  CDS            lacZα (fragment): LacZα fragment of β-galactosidase; lacZ fragment
   3158..3176    +  promoter       T7 promoter: promoter for bacteriophage T7 RNA polymerase
   3185..3292    -  misc_feature   MCS: pBluescript multiple cloning site
   3305..3323    -  promoter       T3 promoter: promoter for bacteriophage T3 RNA polymerase
   3368..3384    -  protein_bind   lac operator: The lac repressor binds to the lac operator to inhibit transcription in E. coli. This inhibition can be relieved by adding lactose or isopropyl-β-D-thiogalactopyranoside (IPTG). lac repressor encoded by lacI
   3392..3422    -  promoter       lac promoter: promoter for the E. coli lac operon
   3437..3458    -  protein_bind   CAP binding site: CAP binding activates transcription in the presence of cAMP. E. coli catabolite activator protein
   3471..3563    -  CDS            lacI (fragment): lac repressor; lacI; The lac repressor binds to the lac operator to inhibit transcription in E. coli. This inhibition can be relieved by adding lactose or isopropyl-β-D-thiogalactopyranoside (IPTG).
   3746..4334    -  rep_origin     ori: high-copy-number ColE1/pMB1/pBR322/pUC origin of replication
   4505..5365    -  CDS            AmpR: β-lactamase; bla; confers resistance to ampicillin, carbenicillin, and related antibiotics
   5366..5470    -  promoter       AmpR promoter: bla
   5543..7118    +  gene           hphMX6: yeast selectable marker conferring hygromycin resistance
   6921..7118    +  terminator     TEF terminator: Ashbya gossypii TEF terminator
   7198..7233    +  CDS            rop (fragment): Rop protein, which maintains plasmids at low copy number; rop
