[The description below was written by a language model from this plasmid's Addgene catalogue record and pLannotate feature annotations shown in this document.]
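Description:
YIp ADE2-HphMx is an empty yeast integrating (YIp) backbone of about 7.3 kb, intended for stable genomic integration of cloned sequences in the Saccharomyces cerevisiae BY4741 background. It is catalogued as a yeast expression and yeast recombination cloning vector. As expected for an integrating plasmid, the feature table shows no yeast replication origin or centromere, so it can persist in yeast only by recombining into the chromosome. In E. coli it replicates from a high-copy ColE1/pUC-type origin and is selected with ampicillin through the β-lactamase gene and its native promoter. An f1 phage origin is also annotated, along with short fragments of bom, rop, lacI and a second f1 origin, which appear to be leftovers of the parental bacterial vectors.

Two yeast markers are present. The first is the S. cerevisiae ADE2 gene with its own promoter, an adenine biosynthesis marker. It probably also supplies homology for targeting integration, although the record does not state the integration site or how the plasmid is linearised. The second is the hphMX6 cassette, ending in the Ashbya gossypii TEF terminator, which confers hygromycin resistance and so provides drug selection independent of auxotrophy.

The cloning region is a pBluescript-type polylinker flanked by T7 and T3 promoters. It lies within a lacZα fragment downstream of the lac promoter, lac operator and CAP binding site. No insert is present, and no yeast promoter or terminator is annotated around the polylinker, so any expression elements would have to come with the cloned fragment.
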