Addgene plasmid #122916: YIp ADE2-HphMx
Purpose: (Empty Backbone) ADE2-HphMx integrating (YIp) vector for stable genomic integration in the BY4741 background.
Depositing lab: Randy Hampton. Depositing organization: University of California, San Diego (UCSD). Publication: ICE plasmids: combining the ease of yeast recombination cloning with the stability of genomic integration. Flagg MP, Kao A, Hampton RY. Yeast. 2019 May 10. doi: 10.1002/yea.3400. PubMed 31074531.
Backbone
  Vector backbone: YIp
  Vector type: Yeast Expression ; Yeast Recombination Cloning
Growth in bacteria
  Bacterial resistance: Ampicillin, 100 μg/mL
  Growth temperature: 37°C
  Growth strain: DH5alpha
  Copy number: High Copy
Gene/Insert
  Gene/Insert name: None
Terms and licenses: Academic/Nonprofit Terms; Industry Terms: Not Available to Industry
How to cite: YIp ADE2-HphMx was a gift from Randy Hampton (Addgene plasmid # 122916 ; http://n2t.net/addgene:122916 ; RRID:Addgene_122916)
